Addgene plasmid #235953: pME_G_0_6_025_3C5SF
Purpose: 3' Connector 5 Short Forward in the M2 position used to dictate position for lvl2 assembly
Depositing lab: Tobias Erb. Depositing organization: Max Planck Institute for Terrestrial Microbiology. Publication: A modular high-throughput approach for advancing synthetic biology in the chloroplast of Chlamydomonas. Inckemann RM, Chotel T, Burgis M, Brinkmann CK, Andreas L, Baumann J, Sharma P, Klose M, Barrett J, Ries F, Paczia N, Glatter T, Mackinder LCM, Willmund F, Erb TJ. Nat Plants. 2025 Nov;11(11):2332-2349. doi: 10.1038/s41477-025-02126-2. Epub 2025 Nov 3. PubMed 41184475.
Backbone
  Vector backbone: pME_Cp_UAV_GFP
  Backbone size w/o insert (bp): 2101
  Vector type: Synthetic Biology
Growth in bacteria
  Bacterial resistance: Chloramphenicol, 25 μg/mL
  Growth temperature: 37°C
  Growth strain: DH5alpha
  Copy number: High Copy
Gene/Insert
  Gene/Insert name: 3C5SF
  Species: Synthetic
  Insert size (bp): 19
  Cloning method: Restriction Enzyme; 5′ cloning site BsaI (destroyed during cloning); 3′ cloning site BsaI (destroyed during cloning)
  Sequencing primers: 5′ CGTATCACGAGGCAGAATTTC; 3′ CCTGCATAACGCGAAGTAATC
Terms and licenses: Academic/Nonprofit Terms; Industry Terms: Not Available to Industry
Depositor comments: Please visit https://doi.org/10.1101/2024.05.08.593163 for bioRxiv preprint.
How to cite: pME_G_0_6_025_3C5SF was a gift from Tobias Erb (Addgene plasmid # 235953 ; http://n2t.net/addgene:235953 ; RRID:Addgene_235953)
