[The description below was written by a language model from this plasmid's Addgene catalogue record and pLannotate feature annotations shown in this document.]
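Description:
pME_G_0_6_025_3C5SF is a small level-0 part plasmid from a modular cloning (Golden Gate-style) toolkit built for synthetic biology in the Chlamydomonas chloroplast. It is based on the pME_Cp_UAV_GFP universal acceptor backbone (about 2.1 kb). The backbone name suggests a GFP dropout cassette, but no GFP feature is annotated in the sequenced plasmid, which is consistent with that cassette having been replaced by the insert. The plasmid is maintained in E. coli at high copy through a ColE1/pUC-type origin of replication. Selection is with chloramphenicol, using a cat (chloramphenicol acetyltransferase) gene driven by its native promoter and followed by the lambda t0 terminator.

The payload is a 19 bp synthetic sequence, 3C5SF ("3' Connector 5 Short Forward"), which was inserted through BsaI sites that were destroyed during cloning. It encodes no gene, promoter or reporter. According to the record, it is a connector part occupying the M2 position, and its role is to dictate where a unit is placed during level 2 assembly, the stage at which several units are joined in a defined order. In the feature table the insert region lies between BioBrick prefix and suffix sequences and is insulated by bacterial transcription terminators on both sides, including a his operon terminator downstream. The automated annotation also reports a 16 bp "MESV Ψ fragment" in this region. This is almost certainly a chance match within the short synthetic connector or its flanking sequence, since nothing else in the record points to any retroviral function. The plasmid is used as a building block in hierarchical assembly rather than as an expression vector in its own right.
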