Features (pLannotate 1.2.2; 9 found; start..end, strand, type, name):
    698..792     -  terminator     lambda t0 terminator: transcription terminator from phage lambda
    816..1472    -  CDS            cat: CAT_ECOLX - Experimental evidence at protein level: Swiss-Prot protein existence level 1. This enzyme is an effector of chloramphenicol resistance in bacteria. From Escherichia coli. This protein is used as a marker in many commonly used cloning vectors, such as pACYC184.
   1473..1570    -  promoter       cat promoter: promoter of the E. coli cat gene encoding chloramphenicol acetyltransferase
   1656..1699    -  terminator     bacterial terminator: putative bacterial transcription terminator
   1702..1723    +  misc_feature   BioBrick prefix: BioBrick prefix for parts that do not start with "ATG"
   1741..1756    +  misc_feature   MESV Ψ (fragment): packaging signal of murine embryonic stem cell virus
   1775..1794    +  misc_feature   BioBrick suffix: universal suffix for all parts
   1795..1852    +  terminator     his operon terminator: This putative transcriptin terminator from the E. coli his operon has a 2-bp deletion introduced during synthesis. Its efficiency has not been determined.
   2047..515     -  rep_origin     ori (across the origin): high-copy-number ColE1/pMB1/pBR322/pUC origin of replication
>Addgene plasmid #235953 | pME_G_0_6_025_3C5SF | addgene full sequence | sequence record 471521 | Addgene NGS Result
GACTATAAAGATACCAGGCGTTTCCCCCTGGAAGCTCCCTCGTGCGCTCTCCTGTTCCGACCCTGCCGCT
TACCGGATACCTGTCCGCCTTTCTCCCTTCGGGAAGCGTGGCGCTTTCTCATAGCTCACGCTGTAGGTAT
CTCAGTTCGGTGTAGGTCGTTCGCTCCAAGCTGGGCTGTGTGCACGAACCCCCCGTTCAGCCCGACCGCT
GCGCCTTATCCGGTAACTATCGTCTTGAGTCCAACCCGGTAAGACACGACTTATCGCCACTGGCAGCAGC
CACTGGTAACAGGATTAGCAGAGCGAGGTATGTAGGCGGTGCTACAGAGTTCTTGAAGTGGTGGCCTAAC
TACGGCTACACTAGAAGAACAGTATTTGGTATCTGCGCTCTGCTGAAGCCAGTTACCTTCGGAAAAAGAG
TTGGTAGCTCTTGATCCGGCAAACAAACCACCGCTGGTAGCGGTGGTTTTTTTGTTTGCAAGCAGCAGAT
TACGCGCAGAAAAAAAGGATCTCAAGAAGATCCTTTGATCTTTTCTACGGGGTCTGACGCTCAGTGGAAC
GAAAACTCACGTTAAGGGATTTTGGTCATGAGATTATCAAAAAGGATCTTCACCTAGATCCTTTTAAATT
AAAAATGAAGTTTTAAATCAATCTAAAGTATATATGAGTAAACTTGGTCTGACAGCTCGAGGCTTGGATT
CTCACCAATAAAAAACGCCCGGCGGCAACCGAGCGTTCTGAACAAATCCAGATGGAGTTCTGAGGTCATT
ACTGGATCTATCAACAGGAGTCCAAGCGAGCTCGATATCAAATTACGCCCCGCCCTGCCACTCGTCGCAG
TACTGTTGTAATTCATTAAGCATTCTGCCGACATGGAAGCCATCACAAACGGCATGATGAACCTGAATCG
CCAGCGGCATCAGCACCTTGTCGCCTTGCGTATAATATTTGCCCATGGTGAAAACGGGGGCGAAGAAGTT
GTCCATATTGGCCACGTTTAAATCAAAACTGGTGAAACTCACCCAGGGATTGGCTGATACGAAAAACATA
TTCTCAATAAACCCTTTAGGGAAATAGGCCAGGTTTTCACCGTAACACGCCACATCTTGCGAATATATGT
GTAGAAACTGCCGGAAATCGTCGTGGTATTCACTCCAGAGTGATGAAAACGTTTCAGTTTGCTCATGGAA
AACGGTGTAACAAGGGTGAACACTATCCCATATCACCAGCTCACCGTCTTTCATTGCCATACGAAATTCC
GGATGAGCATTCATCAGGCGGGCAAGAATGTGAATAAAGGCCGGATAAAACTTGTGCTTATTTTTCTTTA
CGGTCTTTAAAAAGGCCGTAATATCCAGCTGAACGGTCTGGTTATAGGTACATTGAGCAACTGACTGAAA
TGCCTCAAAATGTTCTTTACGATGCCATTGGGATATATCAACGGTGGTATATCCAGTGATTTTTTTCTCC
ATTTTAGCTTCCTTAGCTCCTGAAAATCTCGATAACTCAAAAAATACGCCCGGTAGTGATCTTATTTCAT
TATGGTGAAAGTTGGAACCTCTTACGTGCCCGATCAACTCGAGTGCCACCTGACGTCTAAGAAACCATTA
TTATCATGACATTAACCTATAAAAATAGGCGTATCACGAGGCAGAATTTCAGATAAAAAAAATCCTTAGC
TTTCGCTAAGGATGATTTCTGGAATTCGCGGCCGCTTCTAGAGCGATGAGTGGTCTCGCGCTGGTAGGAG
ACGAGACTGAGACCACTCATCGCGACTAGTAGCGGCCGCTGCAGTCCGGCAAAAAAGGGCAAGGTGTCAC
CACCCTGCCCTTTTTCTTTAAAACCGAAAAGATTACTTCGCGTTATGCAGGCTTCCTCGCTCACTGACTC
GCTGCGCTCGGTCGTTCGGCTGCGGCGAGCGGTATCAGCTCACTCAAAGGCGGTAATACGGTTATCCACA
GAATCAGGGGATAACGCAGGAAAGAACATGTGAGCAAAAGGCCAGCAAAAGGCCAGGAACCGTAAAAAGG
CCGCGTTGCTGGCGTTTTTCCACAGGCTCCGCCCCCCTGACGAGCATCACAAAAATCGACGCTCAAGTCA
GAGGTGGCGAAACCCGACAG
